>Addgene plasmid #147114 | pT7-EGFP-C1-HIV-Rev-M10_O | depositor full sequence | sequence record 289561 | Full Sequence
TAGTTATTAATAGTAATCAATTACGGGGTCATTAGTTCATAGCCCATATATGGAGTTCCGCGTTACATAA
CTTACGGTAAATGGCCCGCCTGGCTGACCGCCCAACGACCCCCGCCCATTGACGTCAATAATGACGTATG
TTCCCATAGTAACGCCAATAGGGACTTTCCATTGACGTCAATGGGTGGAGTATTTACGGTAAACTGCCCA
CTTGGCAGTACATCAAGTGTATCATATGCCAAGTACGCCCCCTATTGACGTCAATGACGGTAAATGGCCC
GCCTGGCATTATGCCCAGTACATGACCTTATGGGACTTTCCTACTTGGCAGTACATCTACGTATTAGTCA
TCGCTATTACCATGGTGATGCGGTTTTGGCAGTACATCAATGGGCGTGGATAGCGGTTTGACTCACGGGG
ATTTCCAAGTCTCCACCCCATTGACGTCAATGGGAGTTTGTTTTGGCACCAAAATCAACGGGACTTTCCA
AAATGTCGTAACAACTCCGCCCCATTGACGCAAATGGGCGGTAGGCGTGTACGGTGGGAGGTCTATATAA
GCAGAGCTCTCTGGCTAACTAGAGAACCCACTGCTTACTGGCTTATCGAAATTAATACGACTCACTATAG
GGAGACCCAAGCTCTAGCGCTACCGGTCGCCACCATGGTGAGCAAGGGCGAGGAGCTGTTCACCGGGGTG
GTGCCCATCCTGGTCGAGCTGGACGGCGACGTAAACGGCCACAAGTTCAGCGTGTCCGGCGAGGGCGAGG
GCGATGCCACCTACGGCAAGCTGACCCTGAAGTTCATCTGCACCACCGGCAAGCTGCCCGTGCCCTGGCC
CACCCTCGTGACCACCCTGACCTACGGCGTGCAGTGCTTCAGCCGCTACCCCGACCACATGAAGCAGCAC
GACTTCTTCAAGTCCGCCATGCCCGAAGGCTACGTCCAGGAGCGCACCATCTTCTTCAAGGACGACGGCA
ACTACAAGACCCGCGCCGAGGTGAAGTTCGAGGGCGACACCCTGGTGAACCGCATCGAGCTGAAGGGCAT
CGACTTCAAGGAGGACGGCAACATCCTGGGGCACAAGCTGGAGTACAACTACAACAGCCACAACGTCTAT
ATCATGGCCGACAAGCAGAAGAACGGCATCAAGGTGAACTTCAAGATCCGCCACAACATCGAGGACGGCA
GCGTGCAGCTCGCCGACCACTACCAGCAGAACACCCCCATCGGCGACGGCCCCGTGCTGCTGCCCGACAA
CCACTACCTGAGCACCCAGTCCGCCCTGAGCAAAGACCCCAACGAGAAGCGCGATCACATGGTCCTGCTG
GAGTTCGTGACCGCCGCCGGGATCACTCTCGGCATGGACGAGCTGTACAAGTCCGGACTCAGATCTCGAG
CTGCAGGAAGAAGCGGAGACAGCGACGAAGACCTCCTCAAGGCAGTCAGACTCATCAAGTTTCTCTATCA
AAGCAACCCACCTCCCAATCCCGAGGGGACCCGACAGGCCCGAAGGAATAGAAGAAGAAGGTGGAGAGAG
AGACAGAGACAGATCCATTCGATTAGTGAACGGATCCTTAGCACTTATCTGGGACGATCTGCGGAGCCTG
TGCCTCTTCAGCTACCACCAGATCTGAGACTTACTCTTGATTGTAACGAGGATTGTGGAACTTCTGGGAC
GCAGGGGGTGGGAAGCCCTCAAATATTGGTGGAATCTCCTACAATATTGGAGTCAGGAGCTAAAGAATAA
GGTACCGCGGGCCCGGGATCCACCGGATCTAGATAACTGATCATAATCAGCCATACCACATTTGTAGAGG
TTTTACTTGCTTTAAAAAACCTCCCACACCTCCCCCTGAACCTGAAACATAAAATGAATGCAATTGTTGT
TGTTAACTTGTTTATTGCAGCTTATAATGGTTACAAATAAAGCAATAGCATCACAAATTTCACAAATAAA
GCATTTTTTTCACTGCATTCTAGTTGTGGTTTGTCCAAACTCATCAATGTATCTTAACGCGTAAATTGTA
AGCGTTAATATTTTGTTAAAATTCGCGTTAAATTTTTGTTAAATCAGCTCATTTTTTAACCAATAGGCCG
AAATCGGCAAAATCCCTTATAAATCAAAAGAATAGACCGAGATAGGGT
[37 nt withheld, positions 2149-2185]
AAAGAACGTGGACTCCAACGTCAAAGG
[49 nt withheld, positions 2213-2261]
T
[91 nt withheld, positions 2263-2353]
G
[124 nt withheld, positions 2355-2478]
CAGGTGGCACTTTTCGGGGAAATGTGCGCGGAACCCCTATTTGTTTATTTTTCTAAATACATTCAAATAT
GTATCCGCTCATGAGACAATAACCCTGATAAATGCTTCAATAATATTGAAAAAGGAAGAGTCCTGAGGCG
GAAAGAACCAGCTGTGGAATGTGTGTCAGTTAGGGTGTGGAAAGTCCCCAGGCTCCCCAGCAGGCAGAAG
TATGCAAAGCATGCATCTCAATTAGTCAGCAACCAGGTGTGGAAAGTCCCCAGGCTCCCCAGCAGGCAGA
AGTATGCAAAGCATGCATCTCAATTAGTCAGCAACCATAGTCCCGCCCCTAACTCCGCCCATCCCGCCCC
TAACTCCGCCCAGTTCCGCCCATTCTCCGCCCCATGGCTGACTAATTTTTTTTATTTATGCAGAGGCCGA
GGCCGCCTCGGCCTCTGAGCTATTCCAGAAGTAGTGAGGAGGCTTTTTTGGAGGCCTAGGCTTTTGCAAA
GATCGATCAAGAGACAGGATGAGGATCGTTTCGCATGATTGAACAAGATGGATTGCACGCAGGTTCTCCG
GCCGCTTGGGTGGAGAGGCTATTCGGCTATGACTGGGCACAACAGACAATCGGCTGCTCTGATGCCGCCG
TGTTCCGGCTGTCAGCGCAGGGGCGCCCGGTTCTTTTTGTCAAGACCGACCTGTCCGGTGCCCTGAATGA
ACTGCAAGACGAGGCAGCGCGGCTATCGTGGCTGGCCACGACGGGCGTTCCTTGCGCAGCTGTGCTCGAC
GTTGTCACTGAAGCGGGAAGGGACTGGCTGCTATTGGGCGAAGTGCCGGGGCAGGATCTCCTGTCATCTC
ACCTTGCTCCTGCCGAGAAAGTATCCATCATGGCTGATGCAATGCGGCGGCTGCATACGCTTGATCCGGC
TACCTGCCCATTCGACCACCAAGCGAAACATCGCATCGAGCGAGCACGTACTCGGATGGAAGCCGGTCTT
GTCGATCAGGATGATCTGGACGAAGAGCATCAGGGGCTCGCGCCAGCCGAACTGTTCGCCAGGCTCAAGG
CGAGCATGCCCGACGGCGAGGATCTCGTCGTGACCCATGGCGATGCCTGCTTGCCGAATATCATGGTGGA
AAATGGCCGCTTTTCTGGATTCATCGACTGTGGCCGGCTGGGTGTGGCGGACCGCTATCAGGACATAGCG
TTGGCTACCCGTGATATTGCTGAAGAGCTTGGCGGCGAATGGGCTGACCGCTTCCTCGTGCTTTACGGTA
TCGCCGCTCCCGATTCGCAGCGCATCGCCTTCTATCGCCTTCTTGACGAGTTCTTCTGAGCGGGACTCTG
GGGTTCGAAATGACCGACCAAGCGACGCCCAACCTGCCATCACGAGATTTCGATTCCACCGCCGCCTTCT
ATGAAAGGTTGGGCTTCGGAATCGTTTTCCGGGACGCCGGCTGGATGATCCTCCAGCGCGGGGATCTCAT
GCTGGAGTTCTTCGCCCACCCTAGGGGGAGGCTAACTGAAACACGGAAGGAGACAATACCGGAAGGAACC
CGCGCTATGACGGCAATAAAAAGACAGAATAAAACGCACGGTGTTGGGTCGTTTGTTCATAAACGCGGGG
TTCGGTCCCAGGGCTGGCACTCTGTCGATACCCCACCGAGACCCCATTGGGGCCAATACGCCCGCGTTTC
TTCCTTTTCCCCACCCCACCCCCCAAGTTCGGGTGAAGGCCCAGGGCTCGCAGCCAACGTCGGGGCGGCA
GGCCCTGCCATAGCCTCAGGTTACTCATATATACTTTAGATTGATTTAAAACTTCATTTTTAATTTAAAA
GGATCTAGGTGAAGATCCTTTTTGATAATCTCATGACCAAAATCCCTTAACGTGAGTTTTCGTTCCACTG
AGCGTCAGACCCCGTAGAAAAGATCAAAGGATCTTCTTGAGATCCTTTTTTTCTGCGCGTAATCTGCTGC
TTGCAAACAAAAAAACCACCGCTACCAGCGGTGGTTTGTTTGCCGGATCAAGAGCTACCAACTCTTTTTC
CGAAGGTAACTGGCTTCAGCAGAGCGCAGATACCAAATACTGTCCTTCTAGTGTAGCCGTAGTTAGGCCA
CCACTTCAAGAACTCTGTAGCACCGCCTACATACCTCGCTCTGCTAATCCTGTTACCAGTGGCTGCTGCC
AGTGGCGATAAGTCGTGTCTTACCGGGTTGGACTCAAGACGATAGTTACCGGATAAGGCGCAGCGGTCGG
GCTGAACGGGGGGTTCGTGCACACAGCCCAGCTTGGAGCGAACGACCTACACCGAACTGAGATACCTACA
GCGTGAGCTATGAGAAAGCGCCACGCTTCCCGAAGGGAGAAAGGCGGACAGGTATCCGGTAAGCGGCAGG
GTCGGAACAGGAGAGCGCACGAGGGAGCTTCCAGGGGGAAACGCCTGGTATCTTTATAGTCCTGTCGGGT
TTCGCCACCTCTGACTTGAGCGTCGATTTTTGTGATGCTCGTCAGGGGGGCGGAGCCTATGGAAAAACGC
CAGCAACGCGGCCTTTTTACGGTTCCTGGCCTTTTGCTGGCCTTTTGCTCACATGTTCTTTCCTGCGTTA
TCCCCTGATTCTGTGGATAACCGTATTACCGCCATGCAT
Features (pLannotate 1.2.2; 18 found; start..end, strand, type, name):
     61..364     +  enhancer       CMV enhancer: human cytomegalovirus immediate early enhancer
    365..568     +  promoter       CMV promoter: human cytomegalovirus (CMV) immediate early promoter
    564..597     +  LTR            5' LTR (truncated) (fragment): truncated 5' long terminal repeat (LTR) from HIV-1
    613..631     +  promoter       T7 promoter: promoter for bacteriophage T7 RNA polymerase
    665..1381    +  CDS            EGFP: EGFP is a basic (constitutively fluorescent) green fluorescent protein published in 1996, derived from Aequorea victoria. It is reported to be a rapidly-maturing weak dimer with moderate acid sensitivity.
   1382..1402    +  misc_feature   MCS (fragment): multiple cloning site
   1403..1749    +  CDS            Rev (fragment): human immunodeficiency virus 1 (HIV-1) Rev protein; rev; enhances nuclear export of unspliced and incompletely spliced viral mRNAs
   1751..1776    +  misc_feature   MCS (fragment): multiple cloning site
   1788..1872    +  CDS            large T antigen (fragment): large T antigen from SV40 (simian virus 40)
   1895..2016    +  polyA_signal   SV40 poly(A) signal: SV40 polyadenylation signal
   2050..2478    -  rep_origin     f1 ori (sequence partly withheld): f1 bacteriophage origin of replication; arrow indicates direction of (+) strand synthesis
   2505..2609    +  promoter       AmpR promoter: bla
   2611..2968    +  promoter       SV40 promoter: SV40 enhancer and early promoter
   3003..3797    +  CDS            NeoR/KanR: aminoglycoside phosphotransferase from Tn5; aph(3')-II (or nptII); confers resistance to neomycin, kanamycin, and G418 (Geneticin®)
   3818..3970    +  CDS            ble (fragment): BLE_KLEPN - Experimental evidence at protein level: Swiss-Prot protein existence level 1. Binding protein with a strong affinity to the bleomycin family of antibiotics. Binds to CL990; an antimitotic-antibiotic compound. From Klebsiella pneumoniae.
   4029..4076    +  polyA_signal   HSV TK poly(A) signal: herpes simplex virus thymidine kinase polyadenylation signal (Cole and Stacy, 1985)
   4167..4183    -  polyA_signal   bGH poly(A) signal (fragment): bovine growth hormone polyadenylation signal
   4405..4993    +  rep_origin     ori: high-copy-number ColE1/pMB1/pBR322/pUC origin of replication
