[The description below was written by a language model from this plasmid's Addgene catalogue record and pLannotate feature annotations shown in this document.]
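Description:
pT7-EGFP-C1-HIV-Rev-M10_O is a 5.1 kb mammalian expression plasmid encoding the M10 variant of the HIV-1 Rev protein fused to the C-terminus of EGFP. The catalogue lists the backbone as unknown, but the name and feature layout are consistent with an EGFP-C1-style vector to which a T7 promoter has been added. It replicates in E. coli from a high-copy ColE1/pUC-type origin and also carries an f1 origin for single-stranded DNA production. Selection relies on a single NeoR/KanR (Tn5 aminoglycoside phosphotransferase) gene placed behind both a bacterial AmpR promoter and the SV40 enhancer/early promoter and terminated by the HSV TK poly(A) signal. This arrangement gives kanamycin resistance in bacteria and can confer G418 resistance in mammalian cells.

The expression cassette is driven by the CMV immediate-early enhancer and promoter. A T7 promoter sits just upstream of the coding region, which would additionally permit transcription by T7 RNA polymerase. EGFP is followed by a short remnant of the multiple cloning site, then the Rev coding sequence, and the transcript ends at an SV40 poly(A) signal. The rev ORF was taken from an HIV sequence record, according to the depositor. Rev normally promotes nuclear export of unspliced and partly spliced viral RNAs. The record does not describe the M10 change itself, though M10 is generally known as an export-defective, dominant-negative Rev mutant. Small annotated fragments (HIV-1 LTR, SV40 large T antigen, ble, bGH poly(A)) are probably incidental matches within backbone sequence. The associated work concerns nucleocytoplasmic transport of retroviral RNA, so the fluorescent fusion would suit localisation or export assays in transfected cells. The depositor sequence may be theoretical.
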