Addgene plasmid #147114: pT7-EGFP-C1-HIV-Rev-M10_O
Purpose: Mammalian Expression of HIV-Rev-M10
Depositing lab: Elisa Izaurralde. Depositing organization: Max Planck Institute for Developmental Biology. Publication: Structure-function studies of nucleocytoplasmic transport of retroviral genomic RNA by mRNA export factor TAP. Teplova M, Wohlbold L, Khin NW, Izaurralde E, Patel DJ. Nat Struct Mol Biol. 2011 Aug 7;18(9):990-8. doi: 10.1038/nsmb.2094. PubMed 21822283.
Backbone
  Vector backbone: Unknown
  Vector type: Mammalian Expression
Growth in bacteria
  Bacterial resistance: Kanamycin, 50 μg/mL
  Growth temperature: 37°C
  Growth strain: DH5alpha
  Copy number: High Copy
Gene/Insert
  Gene/Insert name: HIV-Rev-M10
  Species: HIV
  Cloning method: Unknown
Terms and licenses: Academic/Nonprofit Terms; Industry Terms: Not Available to Industry
Depositor comments: rev ORF extracted from NCBI: M11840.1 Plasmids from this collection were made available to the research community and donated after the lab closed. Please note that the sequence provided by the depositing laboratory may be theoretical/predicted or based on Sanger sequencing results. There may be discrepancies between sequencing results obtained by Addgene and the depositor sequence. If an Addgene verified sequence is not available, please contact before placing your order to request that our lab fully sequence the plasmid.
How to cite: pT7-EGFP-C1-HIV-Rev-M10_O was a gift from Elisa Izaurralde (Addgene plasmid # 147114 ; http://n2t.net/addgene:147114 ; RRID:Addgene_147114)
